Addgene plasmid #77726: AURKA gRNA (BRDN0001148015)
Purpose: 3rd generation lentiviral gRNA plasmid targeting human AURKA
Depositing lab: John Doench & David Root. Depositing organization: Broad Institute. Publication: Optimized sgRNA design to maximize activity and minimize off-target effects of CRISPR-Cas9. Doench JG, Fusi N, Sullender M, Hegde M, Vaimberg EW, Donovan KF, Smith I, Tothova Z, Wilen C, Orchard R, Virgin HW, Listgarten J, Root DE. Nat Biotechnol. 2016 Jan 18. doi: 10.1038/nbt.3437. PubMed 26780180.
Backbone
  Vector backbone: lentiGuide-Puro
  Backbone manufacturer: Zhang Lab (Addgene plasmid # 52963)
  Vector type: Mammalian Expression, Lentiviral, CRISPR
  Selectable markers: Puromycin
Growth in bacteria
  Bacterial resistance: Ampicillin, 100 μg/mL
  Growth temperature: 37°C
  Growth strain: DH5alpha
  Copy number: High Copy
Gene/Insert
  Gene/Insert name: AURKA (alt names: AURKA; NM_003600.2)
  gRNA/shRNA sequence: CCATATAGAAAATAATCCTG
  Species: H. sapiens (human)
  Entrez Gene: AURKA (a.k.a. AIK, ARK1, AURA, BTAK, PPP1R47, STK15, STK6, STK7)
  Promoter: hU6
  Cloning method: Unknown
  Sequencing primers: 5′ U6-F; 3′ pS2-R
Terms and licenses: Academic/Nonprofit Terms; Industry Terms: Not Available to Industry
Depositor comments: The gRNA was designed to target the following Genbank reference sequence(s): NM_003600.2,NM_198433.1,NM_198434.1,NM_198435.1,NM_198436.1,NM_198437.1. Note that this plasmid does NOT contain Cas9. It should be used in conjunction with lentiCas9-Blast (Addgene #52962) or otherwise with cell lines already expressing Cas9. Browse the full kinome gRNA library at http://www.addgene.org/pooled-library/broadgpp-human-kinome/ or visit http://www.broadinstitute.org/rnai/public/ for detailed protocols and information.
How to cite: AURKA gRNA (BRDN0001148015) was a gift from John Doench & David Root (Addgene plasmid # 77726 ; http://n2t.net/addgene:77726 ; RRID:Addgene_77726)
