[The description below was written by a language model from this plasmid's Addgene catalogue record and pLannotate feature annotations shown in this document.]
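Description:
AURKA gRNA (BRDN0001148015) is a third-generation lentiviral CRISPR guide plasmid built on the lentiGuide-Puro backbone and designed to knock out human AURKA (Aurora kinase A) in mammalian cells. It is one clone from a human kinome guide RNA collection, and the guide was designed against several AURKA transcript variants. In bacteria the 8.3 kb plasmid is maintained at high copy through a ColE1/pUC-type origin and selected with ampicillin via the β-lactamase gene. An f1 origin, lac regulatory remnants and T7/T3 promoters are carried over from the cloning backbone.

The lentiviral transfer cassette starts with an RSV promoter fused to a truncated HIV-1 5' LTR, which makes genomic RNA production Tat-independent. This is followed by the Ψ packaging signal with a partial gag sequence and the Rev response element. Downstream, a human U6 RNA polymerase III promoter drives the AURKA-specific spacer joined to the Streptococcus pyogenes Cas9 guide RNA scaffold. A cPPT/CTS element, which aids nuclear import of the viral genome, follows. A separate EF-1α core promoter with its intron A then expresses puromycin N-acetyltransferase, allowing selection of transduced cells. A WPRE enhances transcript expression, and the cassette ends in a self-inactivating ΔU3 3' LTR. An SV40 polyadenylation signal and SV40 origin lie outside the LTRs.

The plasmid does not encode Cas9. It is intended for use with a separate Cas9 lentiviral vector or in cell lines that already express Cas9, where puromycin-selected cells express the guide for AURKA disruption.
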