Features (pLannotate 1.2.2; 29 found; start..end, strand, type, name):
     14..80      +  CDS            small t antigen (fragment): SV40 (simian virus 40) small t antigen
    106..317     +  promoter       EF-1α core promoter: core promoter for human elongation factor EF-1α
    318..1256    +  intron         EF-1α intron A: intron upstream of the start codon of human EF-1α
   1278..1877    +  CDS            PuroR (fragment): puromycin N-acetyltransferase; pac from Streptomyces; confers resistance to puromycin
   1893..2481    +  misc_feature   WPRE: woodchuck hepatitis virus posttranscriptional regulatory element
   2532..2551    +  misc_feature   cPPT/CTS (fragment): central polypurine tract and central termination sequence of HIV-1
   2553..2786    +  LTR            3' LTR (ΔU3): self-inactivating 3' long terminal repeat (LTR) from HIV-1
   2864..2985    +  polyA_signal   SV40 poly(A) signal: SV40 polyadenylation signal
   3025..3160    +  rep_origin     SV40 ori: SV40 origin of replication
   3181..3199    -  promoter       T7 promoter: promoter for bacteriophage T7 RNA polymerase
   3207..3362    +  CDS            lacZα (fragment): LacZα fragment of β-galactosidase; lacZ fragment
   3367..3795    +  rep_origin     f1 ori (sequence partly withheld): f1 bacteriophage origin of replication; arrow indicates direction of (+) strand synthesis
   3848..3952    +  promoter       AmpR promoter: bla
   3953..4813    +  CDS            AmpR: β-lactamase; bla; confers resistance to ampicillin, carbenicillin, and related antibiotics
   4984..5572    +  rep_origin     ori: high-copy-number ColE1/pMB1/pBR322/pUC origin of replication
   5755..5847    +  CDS            lacI (fragment): lac repressor; lacI; The lac repressor binds to the lac operator to inhibit transcription in E. coli. This inhibition can be relieved by adding lactose or isopropyl-β-D-thiogalactopyranoside (IPTG).
   5860..5881    +  protein_bind   CAP binding site: CAP binding activates transcription in the presence of cAMP. E. coli catabolite activator protein
   5896..5926    +  promoter       lac promoter: promoter for the E. coli lac operon
   5934..5950    +  protein_bind   lac operator: The lac repressor binds to the lac operator to inhibit transcription in E. coli. This inhibition can be relieved by adding lactose or isopropyl-β-D-thiogalactopyranoside (IPTG). lac repressor encoded by lacI
   5995..6013    +  promoter       T3 promoter: promoter for bacteriophage T3 RNA polymerase
   6041..6267    +  promoter       RSV promoter: Rous sarcoma virus enhancer/promoter
   6268..6448    +  LTR            5' LTR (truncated): truncated 5' long terminal repeat (LTR) from HIV-1
   6495..6620    +  misc_feature   HIV-1 Ψ: packaging signal of human immunodeficiency virus type 1
   6604..6967    +  CDS            HIV-1 gag (fragment): gag protein from human immunodeficiency virus 1; gag
   7113..7346    +  misc_feature   RRE: The Rev response element (RRE) of HIV-1 allows for Rev-dependent mRNA export from the nucleus to the cytoplasm.
   7723..7749    +  CDS            Rev (fragment): human immunodeficiency virus 1 (HIV-1) Rev protein; rev; enhances nuclear export of unspliced and incompletely spliced viral mRNAs
   7753..7993    +  promoter       U6 promoter: RNA polymerase III promoter for human U6 snRNA
   8023..8098    +  misc_RNA       gRNA scaffold: guide RNA scaffold for the Streptococcus pyogenes CRISPR/Cas9 system
   8154..8271    +  misc_feature   cPPT/CTS: central polypurine tract and central termination sequence of HIV-1
>Addgene plasmid #77726 | AURKA gRNA (BRDN0001148015) | addgene full sequence | sequence record 188312 | Addgene Assembled Sequence
CCCGGGTGCAAAGATGGATAAAGTTTTAAACAGAGAGGAATCTTTGCAGCTAATGGACCTTCTAGGTCTT
GAAAGGAGTGGGAATTGGCTCCGGTGCCCGTCAGTGGGCAGAGCGCACATCGCCCACAGTCCCCGAGAAG
TTGGGGGGAGGGGTCGGCAATTGATCCGGTGCCTAGAGAAGGTGGCGCGGGGTAAACTGGGAAAGTGATG
TCGTGTACTGGCTCCGCCTTTTTCCCGAGGGTGGGGGAGAACCGTATATAAGTGCAGTAGTCGCCGTGAA
CGTTCTTTTTCGCAACGGGTTTGCCGCCAGAACACAGGTAAGTGCCGTGTGTGGTTCCCGCGGGCCTGGC
CTCTTTACGGGTTATGGCCCTTGCGTGCCTTGAATTACTTCCACCTGGCTGCAGTACGTGATTCTTGATC
CCGAGCTTCGGGTTGGAAGTGGGTGGGAGAGTTCGAGGCCTTGCGCTTAAGGAGCCCCTTCGCCTCGTGC
TTGAGTTGAGGCCTGGCCTGGGCGCTGGGGCCGCCGCGTGCGAATCTGGTGGCACCTTCGCGCCTGTCTC
GCTGCTTTCGATAAGTCTCTAGCCATTTAAAATTTTTGATGACCTGCTGCGACGCTTTTTTTCTGGCAAG
ATAGTCTTGTAAATGCGGGCCAAGATCTGCACACTGGTATTTCGGTTTTTGGGGCCGCGGGCGGCGACGG
GGCCCGTGCGTCCCAGCGCACATGTTCGGCGAGGCGGGGCCTGCGAGCGCGGCCACCGAGAATCGGACGG
GGGTAGTCTCAAGCTGGCCGGCCTGCTCTGGTGCCTGGCCTCGCGCCGCCGTGTATCGCCCCGCCCTGGG
CGGCAAGGCTGGCCCGGTCGGCACCAGTTGCGTGAGCGGAAAGATGGCCGCTTCCCGGCCCTGCTGCAGG
GAGCTCAAAATGGAGGACGCGGCGCTCGGGAGAGCGGGCGGGTGAGTCACCCACACAAAGGAAAAGGGCC
TTTCCGTCCTCAGCCGTCGCTTCATGTGACTCCACGGAGTACCGGGCGCCGTCCAGGCACCTCGATTAGT
TCTCGAGCTTTTGGAGTACGTCGTCTTTAGGTTGGGGGGAGGGGTTTTATGCGATGGAGTTTCCCCACAC
TGAGTGGGTGGAGACTGAAGTTAGGCCAGCTTGGCACTTGATGTAATTCTCCTTGGAATTTGCCCTTTTT
GAGTTTGGATCTTGGTTCATTCTCAAGCCTCAGACAGTGGTTCAAAGTTTTTTTCTTCCATTTCAGGTGT
CGTGACGTACGGCCACCATGACCGAGTACAAGCCCACGGTGCGCCTCGCCACCCGCGACGACGTCCCCAG
GGCCGTACGCACCCTCGCCGCCGCGTTCGCCGACTACCCCGCCACGCGCCACACCGTCGATCCGGACCGC
CACATCGAGCGGGTCACCGAGCTGCAAGAACTCTTCCTCACGCGCGTCGGGCTCGACATCGGCAAGGTGT
GGGTCGCGGACGACGGCGCCGCCGTGGCGGTCTGGACCACGCCGGAGAGCGTCGAAGCGGGGGCGGTGTT
CGCCGAGATCGGCCCGCGCATGGCCGAGTTGAGCGGTTCCCGGCTGGCCGCGCAGCAACAGATGGAAGGC
CTCCTGGCGCCGCACCGGCCCAAGGAGCCCGCGTGGTTCCTGGCCACCGTCGGAGTCTCGCCCGACCACC
AGGGCAAGGGTCTGGGCAGCGCCGTCGTGCTCCCCGGAGTGGAGGCGGCCGAGCGCGCCGGGGTGCCCGC
CTTCCTGGAGACCTCCGCGCCCCGCAACCTCCCCTTCTACGAGCGGCTCGGCTTCACCGTCACCGCCGAC
GTCGAGGTGCCCGAAGGACCGCGCACCTGGTGCATGACCCGCAAGCCCGGTGCCTGAACGCGTTAAGTCG
ACAATCAACCTCTGGATTACAAAATTTGTGAAAGATTGACTGGTATTCTTAACTATGTTGCTCCTTTTAC
GCTATGTGGATACGCTGCTTTAATGCCTTTGTATCATGCTATTGCTTCCCGTATGGCTTTCATTTTCTCC
TCCTTGTATAAATCCTGGTTGCTGTCTCTTTATGAGGAGTTGTGGCCCGTTGTCAGGCAACGTGGCGTGG
TGTGCACTGTGTTTGCTGACGCAACCCCCACTGGTTGGGGCATTGCCACCACCTGTCAGCTCCTTTCCGG
GACTTTCGCTTTCCCCCTCCCTATTGCCACGGCGGAACTCATCGCCGCCTGCCTTGCCCGCTGCTGGACA
GGGGCTCGGCTGTTGGGCACTGACAATTCCGTGGTGTTGTCGGGGAAATCATCGTCCTTTCCTTGGCTGC
TCGCCTGTGTTGCCACCTGGATTCTGCGCGGGACGTCCTTCTGCTACGTCCCTTCGGCCCTCAATCCAGC
GGACCTTCCTTCCCGCGGCCTGCTGCCGGCTCTGCGGCCTCTTCCGCGTCTTCGCCTTCGCCCTCAGACG
AGTCGGATCTCCCTTTGGGCCGCCTCCCCGCGTCGACTTTAAGACCAATGACTTACAAGGCAGCTGTAGA
TCTTAGCCACTTTTTAAAAGAAAAGGGGGGACTGGAAGGGCTAATTCACTCCCAACGAAGACAAGATCTG
CTTTTTGCTTGTACTGGGTCTCTCTGGTTAGACCAGATCTGAGCCTGGGAGCTCTCTGGCTAACTAGGGA
ACCCACTGCTTAAGCCTCAATAAAGCTTGCCTTGAGTGCTTCAAGTAGTGTGTGCCCGTCTGTTGTGTGA
CTCTGGTAACTAGAGATCCCTCAGACCCTTTTAGTCAGTGTGGAAAATCTCTAGCAGTACGTATAGTAGT
TCATGTCATCTTATTATTCAGTATTTATAACTTGCAAAGAAATGAATATCAGAGAGTGAGAGGAACTTGT
TTATTGCAGCTTATAATGGTTACAAATAAAGCAATAGCATCACAAATTTCACAAATAAAGCATTTTTTTC
ACTGCATTCTAGTTGTGGTTTGTCCAAACTCATCAATGTATCTTATCATGTCTGGCTCTAGCTATCCCGC
CCCTAACTCCGCCCATCCCGCCCCTAACTCCGCCCAGTTCCGCCCATTCTCCGCCCCATGGCTGACTAAT
TTTTTTTATTTATGCAGAGGCCGAGGCCGCCTCGGCCTCTGAGCTATTCCAGAAGTAGTGAGGAGGCTTT
TTTGGAGGCCTAGGGACGTACCCAATTCGCCCTATAGTGAGTCGTATTACGCGCGCTCACTGGCCGTCGT
TTTACAACGTCGTGACTGGGAAAACCCTGGCGTTACCCAACTTAATCGCCTTGCAGCACATCCCCCTTTC
GCCAGCTGGCGTAATAGCGAAGAGGCCCGCACCGATCGCCCTTCCCAACAGTTGCGCAGCCTGAATGGCG
AATGGG
[124 nt withheld, positions 3367-3490]
C
[91 nt withheld, positions 3492-3582]
A
[49 nt withheld, positions 3584-3632]
CCTTTGACGTTGGAGTCCACGTTCTTT
[37 nt withheld, positions 3660-3696]
ACCCTATCTCGGTCTATTCTTTTGATTTATAAGGGATTTTGCCGATTTCGGCCTATTGGTTAAAAAATGA
GCTGATTTAACAAAAATTTAACGCGAATTTTAACAAAATATTAACGCTTACAATTTAGGTGGCACTTTTC
GGGGAAATGTGCGCGGAACCCCTATTTGTTTATTTTTCTAAATACATTCAAATATGTATCCGCTCATGAG
ACAATAACCCTGATAAATGCTTCAATAATATTGAAAAAGGAAGAGTATGAGTATTCAACATTTCCGTGTC
GCCCTTATTCCCTTTTTTGCGGCATTTTGCCTTCCTGTTTTTGCTCACCCAGAAACGCTGGTGAAAGTAA
AAGATGCTGAAGATCAGTTGGGTGCACGAGTGGGTTACATCGAACTGGATCTCAACAGCGGTAAGATCCT
TGAGAGTTTTCGCCCCGAAGAACGTTTTCCAATGATGAGCACTTTTAAAGTTCTGCTATGTGGCGCGGTA
TTATCCCGTATTGACGCCGGGCAAGAGCAACTCGGTCGCCGCATACACTATTCTCAGAATGACTTGGTTG
AGTACTCACCAGTCACAGAAAAGCATCTTACGGATGGCATGACAGTAAGAGAATTATGCAGTGCTGCCAT
AACCATGAGTGATAACACTGCGGCCAACTTACTTCTGACAACGATCGGAGGACCGAAGGAGCTAACCGCT
TTTTTGCACAACATGGGGGATCATGTAACTCGCCTTGATCGTTGGGAACCGGAGCTGAATGAAGCCATAC
CAAACGACGAGCGTGACACCACGATGCCTGTAGCAATGGCAACAACGTTGCGCAAACTATTAACTGGCGA
ACTACTTACTCTAGCTTCCCGGCAACAATTAATAGACTGGATGGAGGCGGATAAAGTTGCAGGACCACTT
CTGCGCTCGGCCCTTCCGGCTGGCTGGTTTATTGCTGATAAATCTGGAGCCGGTGAGCGTGGGTCTCGCG
GTATCATTGCAGCACTGGGGCCAGATGGTAAGCCCTCCCGTATCGTAGTTATCTACACGACGGGGAGTCA
GGCAACTATGGATGAACGAAATAGACAGATCGCTGAGATAGGTGCCTCACTGATTAAGCATTGGTAACTG
TCAGACCAAGTTTACTCATATATACTTTAGATTGATTTAAAACTTCATTTTTAATTTAAAAGGATCTAGG
TGAAGATCCTTTTTGATAATCTCATGACCAAAATCCCTTAACGTGAGTTTTCGTTCCACTGAGCGTCAGA
CCCCGTAGAAAAGATCAAAGGATCTTCTTGAGATCCTTTTTTTCTGCGCGTAATCTGCTGCTTGCAAACA
AAAAAACCACCGCTACCAGCGGTGGTTTGTTTGCCGGATCAAGAGCTACCAACTCTTTTTCCGAAGGTAA
CTGGCTTCAGCAGAGCGCAGATACCAAATACTGTTCTTCTAGTGTAGCCGTAGTTAGGCCACCACTTCAA
GAACTCTGTAGCACCGCCTACATACCTCGCTCTGCTAATCCTGTTACCAGTGGCTGCTGCCAGTGGCGAT
AAGTCGTGTCTTACCGGGTTGGACTCAAGACGATAGTTACCGGATAAGGCGCAGCGGTCGGGCTGAACGG
GGGGTTCGTGCACACAGCCCAGCTTGGAGCGAACGACCTACACCGAACTGAGATACCTACAGCGTGAGCT
ATGAGAAAGCGCCACGCTTCCCGAAGGGAGAAAGGCGGACAGGTATCCGGTAAGCGGCAGGGTCGGAACA
GGAGAGCGCACGAGGGAGCTTCCAGGGGGAAACGCCTGGTATCTTTATAGTCCTGTCGGGTTTCGCCACC
TCTGACTTGAGCGTCGATTTTTGTGATGCTCGTCAGGGGGGCGGAGCCTATGGAAAAACGCCAGCAACGC
GGCCTTTTTACGGTTCCTGGCCTTTTGCTGGCCTTTTGCTCACATGTTCTTTCCTGCGTTATCCCCTGAT
TCTGTGGATAACCGTATTACCGCCTTTGAGTGAGCTGATACCGCTCGCCGCAGCCGAACGACCGAGCGCA
GCGAGTCAGTGAGCGAGGAAGCGGAAGAGCGCCCAATACGCAAACCGCCTCTCCCCGCGCGTTGGCCGAT
TCATTAATGCAGCTGGCACGACAGGTTTCCCGACTGGAAAGCGGGCAGTGAGCGCAACGCAATTAATGTG
AGTTAGCTCACTCATTAGGCACCCCAGGCTTTACACTTTATGCTTCCGGCTCGTATGTTGTGTGGAATTG
TGAGCGGATAACAATTTCACACAGGAAACAGCTATGACCATGATTACGCCAAGCGCGCAATTAACCCTCA
CTAAAGGGAACAAAAGCTGGAGCTGCAAGCTTAATGTAGTCTTATGCAATACTCTTGTAGTCTTGCAACA
TGGTAACGATGAGTTAGCAACATGCCTTACAAGGAGAGAAAAAGCACCGTGCATGCCGATTGGTGGAAGT
AAGGTGGTACGATCGTGCCTTATTAGGAAGGCAACAGACGGGTCTGACATGGATTGGACGAACCACTGAA
TTGCCGCATTGCAGAGATATTGTATTTAAGTGCCTAGCTCGATACATAAACGGGTCTCTCTGGTTAGACC
AGATCTGAGCCTGGGAGCTCTCTGGCTAACTAGGGAACCCACTGCTTAAGCCTCAATAAAGCTTGCCTTG
AGTGCTTCAAGTAGTGTGTGCCCGTCTGTTGTGTGACTCTGGTAACTAGAGATCCCTCAGACCCTTTTAG
TCAGTGTGGAAAATCTCTAGCAGTGGCGCCCGAACAGGGACTTGAAAGCGAAAGGGAAACCAGAGGAGCT
CTCTCGACGCAGGACTCGGCTTGCTGAAGCGCGCACGGCAAGAGGCGAGGGGCGGCGACTGGTGAGTACG
CCAAAAATTTTGACTAGCGGAGGCTAGAAGGAGAGAGATGGGTGCGAGAGCGTCAGTATTAAGCGGGGGA
GAATTAGATCGCGATGGGAAAAAATTCGGTTAAGGCCAGGGGGAAAGAAAAAATATAAATTAAAACATAT
AGTATGGGCAAGCAGGGAGCTAGAACGATTCGCAGTTAATCCTGGCCTGTTAGAAACATCAGAAGGCTGT
AGACAAATACTGGGACAGCTACAACCATCCCTTCAGACAGGATCAGAAGAACTTAGATCATTATATAATA
CAGTAGCAACCCTCTATTGTGTGCATCAAAGGATAGAGATAAAAGACACCAAGGAAGCTTTAGACAAGAT
AGAGGAAGAGCAAAACAAAAGTAAGACCACCGCACAGCAAGCGGCCGCTGATCTTCAGACCTGGAGGAGG
AGATATGAGGGACAATTGGAGAAGTGAATTATATAAATATAAAGTAGTAAAAATTGAACCATTAGGAGTA
GCACCCACCAAGGCAAAGAGAAGAGTGGTGCAGAGAGAAAAAAGAGCAGTGGGAATAGGAGCTTTGTTCC
TTGGGTTCTTGGGAGCAGCAGGAAGCACTATGGGCGCAGCGTCAATGACGCTGACGGTACAGGCCAGACA
ATTATTGTCTGGTATAGTGCAGCAGCAGAACAATTTGCTGAGGGCTATTGAGGCGCAACAGCATCTGTTG
CAACTCACAGTCTGGGGCATCAAGCAGCTCCAGGCAAGAATCCTGGCTGTGGAAAGATACCTAAAGGATC
AACAGCTCCTGGGGATTTGGGGTTGCTCTGGAAAACTCATTTGCACCACTGCTGTGCCTTGGAATGCTAG
TTGGAGTAATAAATCTCTGGAACAGATTTGGAATCACACGACCTGGATGGAGTGGGACAGAGAAATTAAC
AATTACACAAGCTTAATACACTCCTTAATTGAAGAATCGCAAAACCAGCAAGAAAAGAATGAACAAGAAT
TATTGGAATTAGATAAATGGGCAAGTTTGTGGAATTGGTTTAACATAACAAATTGGCTGTGGTATATAAA
ATTATTCATAATGATAGTAGGAGGCTTGGTAGGTTTAAGAATAGTTTTTGCTGTACTTTCTATAGTGAAT
AGAGTTAGGCAGGGATATTCACCATTATCGTTTCAGACCCACCTCCCAACCCCGAGGGGACCCAGAGAGG
GCCTATTTCCCATGATTCCTTCATATTTGCATATACGATACAAGGCTGTTAGAGAGATAATTAGAATTAA
TTTGACTGTAAACACAAAGATATTAGTACAAAATACGTGACGTAGAAAGTAATAATTTCTTGGGTAGTTT
GCAGTTTTAAAATTATGTTTTAAAATGGACTATCATATGCTTACCGTAACTTGAAAGTATTTCGATTTCT
TGGCTTTATATATCTTGTGGAAAGGACGAAACACCGCCATATAGAAAATAATCCTGGTTTTAGAGCTAGA
AATAGCAAGTTAAAATAAGGCTAGTCCGTTATCAACTTGAAAAAGTGGCACCGAGTCGGTGCTTTTTTAA
GCTTGGCGTAACTAGATCTTGAGACAAATGGCAGTATTCATCCACAATTTTAAAAGAAAAGGGGGGATTG
GGGGGTACAGTGCAGGGGAAAGAATAGTAGACATAATAGCAACAGACATACAAACTAAAGAATTACAAAA
ACAAATTACAAAAATTCAAAATTTTCGGGTTTATTACAGGGACAGCAGAGATCCACTTTGGCGCCGGCTC
GAGGGGG
