>Addgene plasmid #77726 | AURKA gRNA (BRDN0001148015) | depositor partial sequence | sequence record 145186 | Target Sequence
CCATATAGAAAATAATCCTG
