>Addgene plasmid #77726 | AURKA gRNA (BRDN0001148015) | addgene partial sequence | sequence record 188311 | hU6-F
GTAGAAAGTAATAATTTCTTGGGTAGTTTGCAGTTTTAAAATTATGTTTTAAAATGGACTATCATATGCT
TACCGTAACTTGAAAGTATTTCGATTTCTTGGCTTTATATATCTTGTGGAAAGGACGAAACACCGCCATA
TAGAAAATAATCCTGGTTTTAGAGCTAGAAATAGCAAGTTAAAATAAGGCTAGTCCGTTATCAACTTGAA
AAAGTGGCACCGAGTCGGTGCTTTTTTAAGCTTGGCGTAACTAGATCTTGAGACAAATGGCAGTATTCAT
CCACAATTTTAAAAGAAAAGGGGGGATTGGGGGGTACAGTGCAGGGGAAAGAATAGTAGACATAATAGCA
ACAGACATACAAACTAAAGAATTACAAAAACAAATTACAAAAATTCAAAATTTTCGGGTTTATTACAGGG
ACAGCAGAGATCCACTTTGGCGCCGGCTCGAGGGGGCCCGGGTGCAAAGATGGATAAAGTTTTAAACAGA
GAGGAATCTTTGCAGCTAATGGACCTTCTAGGTCTTGAAAGGAGTGGGAATTGGCTCCGGTGCCCGTCAG
TGGGCAGAGC
